Addgene plasmid #47853: pFAB808
Purpose: BIOFAB reporter plasmid for measuring rrnB T1 termination efficiency
Depositing lab: Drew Endy. Depositing organization: Stanford University. Publication: Precise and reliable gene expression via standard transcription and translation initiation elements. Mutalik VK, Guimaraes JC, Cambray G, Lam C, Christoffersen MJ, Mai QA, Tran AB, Paull M, Keasling JD, Arkin AP, Endy D. Nat Methods. 2013 Apr;10(4):354-60. doi: 10.1038/nmeth.2404. Epub 2013 Mar 10. PubMed 23474465.
Backbone
  Vector backbone: pFAB770
  Backbone size w/o insert (bp): 3967
  Vector type: Bacterial Expression, Synthetic Biology
Growth in bacteria
  Bacterial resistance: Kanamycin, 50 μg/mL
  Growth temperature: 37°C
  Growth strain: DH10B
  Copy number: High Copy
Gene/Insert
  Gene/Insert name: rrnB T1 terminator
  Species: Synthetic
  Promoter: pLTetO8
  Cloning method: Restriction Enzyme; 5′ cloning site BsaI (destroyed during cloning); 3′ cloning site BsaI (destroyed during cloning)
  Sequencing primers: 5′ Neo-R; 3′ p15A-R
Terms and licenses: Academic/Nonprofit Terms; Industry Terms: Not Available to Industry
Depositor comments: Terminator efficiency measured at 97%. Terminator inserted between RFP and GFP and flanked by Rnase III sites. RNase sites have sequences GTGATAGACTCAAGGTCGCTCCTAGCGAGTGGCCTTTATGATTATCAC and AGAGGGACAAACTCAAGGTCATTCGCAAGAGTGGCCTTTATGATTGACCTTCT, respectively. Terminator can be amplified by PCR with or without these sites, as desired.
How to cite: pFAB808 was a gift from Drew Endy (Addgene plasmid # 47853 ; http://n2t.net/addgene:47853 ; RRID:Addgene_47853)
