[The description below was written by a language model from this plasmid's Addgene catalogue record and pLannotate feature annotations shown in this document.]
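Description:
pFAB808 is a bacterial reporter plasmid from the BIOFAB synthetic biology collection, built on the pFAB770 backbone to quantify how efficiently the E. coli rrnB T1 transcription terminator stops RNA polymerase. The annotated sequence of about 4 kb carries a p15A origin of replication and a neo (nptII) gene conferring kanamycin resistance, followed by a lambda t0 terminator. The catalogue lists the plasmid as high copy, whereas p15A is generally regarded as a medium-copy origin; the record does not resolve this difference. Short fragments annotated as RSF ori and Tn5 transposase appear to be partial matches adjacent to the origin and resistance cassette rather than functional elements.

The measurement cassette is a two-colour transcriptional readthrough design. A tet-operator-bearing lambda PL derivative (recorded as pLTetO8 and annotated as PLtetO-1) drives mRFP1, then the test rrnB T1 terminator, then superfolder GFP, all on the same strand. Red fluorescence reports transcription entering the terminator, while green fluorescence reports transcripts that read through it, so the ratio of the two gives termination efficiency. The depositor reports a value of 97% for this element. The terminator is flanked by RNase III cleavage sites, which would be expected to separate the upstream and downstream reporter transcripts so that each behaves independently of the inserted sequence. A second rrnB T1 copy and a T7Te terminator downstream of GFP close the operon. The insert was placed by BsaI cloning, which destroyed both sites, and it can be PCR-amplified with or without the RNase III sites for reuse as a characterised part.
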