Features (pLannotate 1.2.2; 11 found; start..end, strand, type, name):
      5..109     -  CDS            tnpA (fragment): TN5P_ECOLX - Also known as tnp. Experimental evidence at protein level: Swiss-Prot protein existence level 1. Mediates transposition of transposon Tn5 by a 'cut and paste' mechanism. First, the monomeric transposase binds the 19 bp inverted DNA repeats flanking the transposon. Then, dimerization of the DNA- bound transposase creates a synaptic DNA complex. After nicking of the first DNA strand, excision of the transposon proceeds through a series of intermediates. The transposase then mediates the insertion of the transposon at a new site by strand transfer. The activity of the wild- type tran
    320..393     +  promoter       PLtetO-1 promoter: modified phage lambda PL promoter with tet operator sites (Lutz and Bujard, 1997)
    425..1102    +  CDS            mRFP1: monomeric derivative of DsRed (Campbell et al., 2002)
   1192..1263    +  terminator     rrnB T1 terminator: transcription terminator T1 from the E. coli rrnB gene
   1371..2084    +  CDS            Superfolder GFP: Superfolder GFP is a basic (constitutively fluorescent) green fluorescent protein published in 2005, derived from Aequorea victoria. It is reported to be a very rapidly-maturing weak dimer.
   2120..2191    +  terminator     rrnB T1 terminator: transcription terminator T1 from the E. coli rrnB gene
   2207..2234    +  terminator     T7Te terminator: phage T7 early transcription terminator
   2296..2351    -  rep_origin     RSF ori (fragment): Plasmids containing the RSF 1030 origin of replication can be propagated in E. coli cells that contain additional plasmids with compatible origins.
   2439..2984    -  rep_origin     p15A ori: Plasmids containing the medium-copy-number p15A origin of replication can be propagated in E. coli cells that contain a second plasmid with the ColE1 origin.
   3098..3192    -  terminator     lambda t0 terminator: transcription terminator from phage lambda
   3226..4017    -  CDS            neo: KKA2_KLEPN - Also known as kan, nptII. Experimental evidence at protein level: Swiss-Prot protein existence level 1. Resistance to kanamycin, neomycin, paromomycin, ribostamycin, butirosin and gentamicin B. From Klebsiella pneumoniae.
>Addgene plasmid #47853 | pFAB808 | depositor full sequence | sequence record 68385 | Full Sequence
ATCAGATCATGATCCCCTGCGCCATCAGATCCTTGGCGGCAAGAAAGCCATCCAGTTTACTTTGCAGGGC
TTCCCAACCTTACCAGAGGGCGCCCCAGCTGGCAATTCCGACGTCTAGGGATAACAGGGTAATTACGGCC
CCAGAATTCAAAAGATCTTAAGTAAGTAAGAGTATACGTATATCGGCTAAAACGTATTAAGGCGCTTCGG
CGCCTTTTTTTATGGGGGTATTTTCATCCCAATCCACACGTCCAACGCACAGCAAACACCACGTCGACCC
TATCAGCTGCGTGCTTTCTATGAGTCGTTGCTGCATATCTCCCTATCAGTGATAGAGATTGACATCCCTA
TCAGTGATAGAGATACTGAGCACATCAGCAGGACGCACTGACCTTTGGAATTCATTAAAGAGGAGAAAGG
TACCATGGCGAGTAGCGAAGACGTTATCAAAGAGTTCATGCGTTTCAAAGTTCGTATGGAAGGTTCCGTT
AACGGTCACGAGTTCGAAATCGAAGGTGAAGGTGAAGGTCGTCCGTACGAAGGTACCCAGACCGCTAAAC
TGAAAGTTACCAAAGGTGGTCCGCTGCCGTTCGCTTGGGACATCCTGTCCCCGCAGTTCCAGTACGGTTC
CAAAGCTTACGTTAAACACCCGGCTGACATCCCGGACTACCTGAAACTGTCCTTCCCGGAAGGTTTCAAA
TGGGAACGTGTTATGAACTTCGAAGACGGTGGTGTTGTTACCGTTACCCAGGACTCCTCCCTGCAAGACG
GTGAGTTCATCTACAAAGTTAAACTGCGTGGTACCAACTTCCCGTCCGACGGTCCGGTTATGCAGAAAAA
AACCATGGGTTGGGAAGCTTCCACCGAACGTATGTACCCGGAAGACGGTGCTCTGAAAGGTGAAATCAAA
ATGCGTCTGAAACTGAAAGACGGTGGTCACTACGACGCTGAAGTTAAAACCACCTACATGGCTAAAAAAC
CGGTTCAGCTGCCGGGTGCTTACAAAACCGACATCAAACTGGACATCACCTCCCACAACGAAGACTACAC
CATCGTTGAACAGTACGAACGTGCTGAAGGTCGTCACTCCACCGGTGCTTAATAATCTGCTGAGTGATAG
ACTCAAGGTCGCTCCTAGCGAGTGGCCTTTATGATTATCACTTTACTTATGTGATGGGAACTGCCAGGCA
TCAAATAAAACGAAAGGCTCAGTCGAAAGACTGGGCCTTTCGTTTTATCTGTTGTTTGTCGGTGAACGCT
CTCCTGGGCGGACTCACTATAGAGGGACAAACTCAAGGTCATTCGCAAGAGTGGCCTTTATGATTGACCT
TCTTCCGGTTAATCAATTCATTAAAGAGGAGAAAGGTACCATGAGCAAAGGAGAAGAACTTTTCACTGGA
GTTGTCCCAATTCTTGTTGAATTAGATGGTGATGTTAATGGGCACAAATTTTCTGTCCGTGGAGAGGGTG
AAGGTGATGCTACAAACGGAAAACTCACCCTTAAATTTATTTGCACTACTGGAAAACTACCTGTTCCGTG
GCCAACACTTGTCACTACTCTGACCTATGGTGTTCAATGCTTTTCCCGTTATCCGGATCACATGAAACGG
CATGACTTTTTCAAGAGTGCCATGCCCGAAGGTTATGTACAGGAACGCACTATATCTTTCAAAGATGACG
GGACCTACAAGACGCGTGCTGAAGTCAAGTTTGAAGGTGATACCCTTGTTAATCGTATCGAGTTAAAGGG
TATTGATTTTAAAGAAGATGGAAACATTCTTGGACACAAACTCGAGTACAACTTTAACTCACACAATGTA
TACATCACGGCAGACAAACAAAAGAATGGAATCAAAGCTAACTTCAAAATTCGCCACAACGTTGAAGATG
GTTCCGTTCAACTAGCAGACCATTATCAACAAAATACTCCAATTGGCGATGGCCCTGTCCTTTTACCAGA
CAACCATTACCTGTCGACACAATCTGTCCTTTCGAAAGATCCCAACGAAAAGCGTGACCACATGGTCCTT
CTTGAGTTTGTAACTGCTGCTGGGATTACACATGGCATGGATGAGCTCTACAAATAAGGATCGGTTGTCG
AGTAAGGATCTCCAGGCATCAAATAAAACGAAAGGCTCAGTCGAAAGACTGGGCCTTTCGTTTTATCTGT
TGTTTGTCGGTGAACGCTCTCTACTAGAGTCACACTGGCTCACCTTCGGGTGGGCCTTTCTGCGTTTATA
GGATCCTAACTCGAGCTGAAGCCAATAGGGATAACAGGGTAATCCTAGGGATATATTCCGCTTCCTCGCT
CACTGACTCGCTACGCTCGGTCGTTCGACTGCGGCGAGCGGAAATGGCTTACGAACGGGGCGGAGATTTC
CTGGAAGATGCCAGGAAGATACTTAACAGGGAAGTGAGAGGGCCGCGGCAAAGCCGTTTTTCCATAGGCT
CCGCCCCCCTGACAAGCATCACGAAATCTGACGCTCAAATCAGTGGTGGCGAAACCCGACAGGACTATAA
AGATACCAGGCGTTTCCCCCTGGCGGCTCCCTCGTGCGCTCTCCTGTTCCTGCCTTTCGGTTTACCGGTG
TCATTCCGCTGTTATGGCCGCGTTTGTCTCATTCCACGCCTGACACTCAGTTCCGGGTAGGCAGTTCGCT
CCAAGCTGGACTGTATGCACGAACCCCCCGTTCAGTCCGACCGCTGCGCCTTATCCGGTAACTATCGTCT
TGAGTCCAACCCGGAAAGACATGCAAAAGCACCACTGGCAGCAGCCACTGGTAATTGATTTAGAGGAGTT
AGTCTTGAAGTCATGCGCCGGTTAAGGCTAAACTGAAAGGACAAGTTTTGGTGACTGCGCTCCTCCAAGC
CAGTTACCTCGGTTCAAAGAGTTGGTAGCTCAGAGAACCTTCGAAAAACCGCCCTGCAAGGCGGTTTTTT
CGTTTTCAGAGCAAGAGATTACGCGCAGACCAAAACGATCTCAAGAAGATCATCTTATTAATCAGATAAA
ATATTTCTAGATTTCAGTGCAATTTATCTCTTCAAATGTAGCACCTGAAGTCAGCCCCATACGATATAAG
TTGTTACTAGTGCTTGGATTCTCACCAATAAAAAACGCCCGGCGGCAACCGAGCGTTCTGAACAAATCCA
GATGGAGTTCTGAGGTCATTACTGGATCTATCAACAGGAGTCCAAGCGAGCTCTCGAACCCCAGAGTCCC
GCTCAGAAGAACTCGTCAAGAAGGCGATAGAAGGCGATGCGCTGCGAATCGGGAGCGGCGATACCGTAAA
GCACGAGGAAGCGGTCAGCCCATTCGCCGCCAAGCTCTTCAGCAATATCACGGGTAGCCAACGCTATGTC
CTGATAGCGGTCCGCCACACCCAGCCGGCCACAGTCGATGAATCCAGAAAAGCGGCCATTTTCCACCATG
ATATTCGGCAAGCAGGCATCGCCATGGGTCACGACGAGATCCTCGCCGTCGGGCATGCGCGCCTTGAGCC
TGGCGAACAGTTCGGCTGGCGCGAGCCCCTGATGCTCTTCGTCCAGATCATCCTGATCGACAAGACCGGC
TTCCATCCGAGTACGTGCTCGCTCGATGCGATGTTTCGCTTGGTGGTCGAATGGGCAGGTAGCCGGATCA
AGCGTATGCAGCCGCCGCATTGCATCAGCCATGATGGATACTTTCTCGGCAGGAGCAAGGTGAGATGACA
GGAGATCCTGCCCCGGCACTTCGCCCAATAGCAGCCAGTCCCTTCCCGCTTCAGTGACAACGTCGAGCAC
AGCTGCGCAAGGAACGCCCGTCGTGGCCAGCCACGATAGCCGCGCTGCCTCGTCCTGCAGTTCATTCAGG
GCACCGGACAGGTCGGTCTTGACAAAAAGAACCGGGCGCCCCTGCGCTGACAGCCGGAACACGGCGGCAT
CAGAGCAGCCGATTGTCTGTTGTGCCCAGTCATAGCCGAATAGCCTCTCCACCCAAGCGGCCGGAGAACC
TGCGTGCAATCCATCTTGTTCAATCATGCGAAACGATCCTCATCCTGTCTCTTG
