>Addgene plasmid #47853 | pFAB808 | addgene partial sequence | sequence record 69986 | Neo-R 5'-GCCCAGTCATAGCCGAATAG-3'
TTCAATCATGCGAAACGATCCTCATCCTGTCTCTTGATCAGATCATGATCCCCTGCGCCATCAGATCCTT
GGCGGCAAGAAAGCCATCCAGTTTACTTTGCAGGGCTTCCCAACCTTACCAGAGGGCGCCCCAGCTGGCA
ATTCCGACGTCTAGGGATAACAGGGTAATTACGGCCCCAGAATTCAAAAGATCTTAAGTAAGTAAGAGTA
TACGTATATCGGCTAAAACGTATTAAGGCGCTTCGGCGCCTTTTTTTATGGGGGTATTTTCATCCCAATC
CACACGTCCAACGCACAGCAAACACCACGTCGACCCTATCAGCTGCGTGCTTTCTATGAGTCGTTGCTGC
ATATCTCCCTATCAGTGATAGAGATTGACATCCCTATCAGTGATAGAGATACTGAGCACATCAGCAGGAC
GCACTGACCTTTGGAATTCATTAAAGAGGAGAAAGGTACCATGGCGAGTAGCGAAGACGTTATCAAAGAG
TTCATGCGTTTCAAAGTTCGTATGGAAGGTTCCGTTAACGGTCACGAGTTCGAAATCGAAGGTGAAGGTG
AAGGTCGTCCGTACGAAGGTACCCAGACCGCTAAACTGAAAGTTACCAAAGGTGGTCCGCTGCCGTTCGC
TTGGGACATCCTGTCCCCGCAGTTCCAGTACGGTTCCAAAGCTTACGTTAAACACCCGGCTGACATCCCG
GACTACCTGAAACTGTCCTTCCCGGAAGGTTTCAAATGGGAACGTGTTATGAACTTCGAAGACGGTGGTG
TTGTTACCGTTACCCAGGACTCCTCCCTGCAAGACGGTGAGTTCATCTACAAAGTTAAACTGCGTGGTAC
CAACTTCCCGTCCGACGGTCCGGTTATGCAGAAAAAAACCATGGGTTGGGAAGCTTCCACCGAACGTATG
TACCCGGAAGACGGTGCTCTGAAAGGTGAAATCAAAATGCGTCTGAAACTGAAAGACGG
