>Addgene plasmid #47853 | pFAB808 | addgene partial sequence | sequence record 70477 | GFP-R 5'-CCATCTAATTCAACAAGAATTGGGACAAC-3'
CTTCTCCTTTGCTCATGGTACCTTTCTCCTCTTTAATGAATTGATTAACCGGAAGAAGGTCAATCATAAA
GGCCACTCTTGCGAATGACCTTGAGTTTGTCCCTCTATAGTGAGTCCGCCCAGGAGAGCGTTCACCGACA
AACAACAGATAAAACGAAAGGCCCAGTCTTTCGACTGAGCCTTTCGTTTTATTTGATGCCTGGCAGTTCC
CATCACATAAGTAAAGTGATAATCATAAAGGCCACTCGCTAGGAGCGACCTTGAGTCTATCACTCAGCAG
ATTATTAAGCACCGGTGGAGTGACGACCTTCAGCACGTTCGTACTGTTCAACGATGGTGTAGTCTTCGTT
GTGGGAGGTGATGTCCAGTTTGATGTCGGTTTTGTAAGCACCCGGCAGCTGAACCGGTTTTTTAGCCATG
TAGGTGGTTTTAACTTCAGCGTCGTAGTGACCACCGTCTTTCAGTTTCAGACGCATTTTGATTTCACCTT
TCAGAGCACCGTCTTCCGGGTACATACGTTCGGTGGAAGCTTCCCAACCCATGGTTTTTTTCTGCATAAC
CGGACCGTCGGACGGGAAGTTGGTACCACGCAGTTTAACTTTGTAGATGAACTCACCGTCTTGCAGGGAG
GAGTCCTGGGTAACGGTAACAACACCACCGTCTTCGAAGTTCATAACACGTTCCCATTTGAAACCTTCCG
GGAAGGACAGTTTCAGGTAGTCCGGGATGTCAGCCGGGTGTTTAACGTAAGCTTTGGAACCGTACTGGAA
CTGCGGGGACAGGATGTCCCAAGCGAACGGCAGCGGACCACCTTTGGTAACTTTCAGTTTAGCGGTCTGG
GTACCTTCGTACGGACGACCTTCACCTTCACCTTCGATTTCGAACTCGTGACCGTTAACGGAACCTTCCA
TACGAACTTTGAAACGCATGAACTCTTTGATAACGTCTTCGCTACTCGCCATGGTACCTTTCTCCTCTTT
AATGAATT
