>Addgene plasmid #47853 | pFAB808 | depositor partial sequence | sequence record 74694 | rrnB T1
GGGAACTGCCAGGCATCAAATAAAACGAAAGGCTCAGTCGAAAGACTGGGCCTTTCGTTTTATCTGTTGT
TTGTCGGTGAACGCTCTCCTG
